>Addgene plasmid #66795 | pAAV-PTRE-tight-hM3Dq-mCherry | addgene full sequence | sequence record 155887 | Addgene NGS Result
CTCGCGCGTTTCGGTGATGACGGTGAAAACCTCTGACACATGCAGCTCCCGGAGACGGTCACAGCTTGTC
TGTAAGCGGATGCCGGGAGCAGACAAGCCCGTCAGGGCGCGTCAGCGGGTGTTGGCGGGTGTCGGGGCTG
GCTTAACTATGCGGCATCAGAGCAGATTGTACTGAGAGTGCACCATAAAATTGTAAACGTTAATATTTTG
TTAAAATTCGCGTTAAATTTTTGTTAAATCAGCTCATTTTTTAACCAATAGACCGAAATCGGCAAAATCC
CTTATAAATCAAAAGAATAGCCCGAGATAGAGT
[37 nt withheld, positions 314-350]
AAAGAACGTGGACTCCAACGTCAAAGG
[141 nt withheld, positions 378-518]
G
[46 nt withheld, positions 520-565]
A
[95 nt withheld, positions 567-661]
TATGCGGTGTGAAATACCGCACAGATGCGTAAGGAGAAAATACCGCATCAGGCGCCCCTGCAGGCAGCTG
CGCGCTCGCTCGCTCACTGAGGCCGCCCGGGCAAAGCCCGGGCGTCGGGCGACCTTTGGTCGCCCGGCCT
CAGTGAGCGAGCGAGCGCGCAGAGAGGGAGTGGCCAACTCCATCACTAGGGGTTCCTGCGGCCGCTCGGT
CCGCACGTGGTTACCTACAAAATCAGAAGGACAGGGAAGGGAGCAGTGGTTCACGCCTGTAATCCCAGCA
ATTTGGGAGGCCAAGGTGGGTAGATCACCTGAGATTAGGAGTTGGAGACCAGCCTGGCCAATATGGTGAA
ACCCCGTCTCTACCAAAAAAACAAAAATTAGCTGAGCCTGGTCATGCATGCCTGGAATCCCAACAACTCG
GGAGGCTGAGGCAGGAGAATCGCTTGAACCCAGGAGGCGGAGATTGCAGTGAGCCAAGATTGTGCCACTG
CACTCCAGCTTGGTTCCCAATAGACCCCGCAGGCCCTACAGGTTGTCTTCCCAACTTGCCCCTTGCTCCA
TACCACCCCCCTCCACCCCATAATATTATAGAAGGACACCTAGTCAGACAAAATGATGCAACTTAATTTT
ATTAGGACAAGGCTGGTGGGCACTGGAGTGGCAACTTCCAGGGCCAGGAGAGGCACTGGGGAGGGGTCAC
AGGGATGCCACCCGTAGATCTCTCGAGCAGCGCTCGGTATCGATGCGGGGAGGCGGCCCAAAGGGAGATC
CGACTCGTCTGAGGGCGAAGGCGAAGACGCGGAAGAGGCCGCAGAGCCGGCAGCAGGCCGCGGGAAGGAA
GGTCCGCTGGATTGAGGGCCGAAGGGACGTAGCAGAAGGACGTCCCGCGCAGAATCCAGGTGGCAACATA
GGCGAGCAGCCAAGGAAAGGACGATGATTTCCCCGACAACACCACGGAATTGTCAGTGCCCAACAGCCGA
GCCCCTGTCCAGCAGCGGGCAAGGCAGGCGGCGATGAGTTCCGCCGTGGCAATAGGGAGGGGGAAAGCGA
AAGTCCCGGAAAGGAGCTGACAGGTGGTGGCAATGCCCCAACCAGTGGGGGTTGCGTCAGCAAACACAGT
GCACACCACGCCACGTTGCCTGACAACGGGCCACAACTCCTCATAAAGAGACAGCAACCAGGATTTATAC
AAGGAGGAGAAAATGAAAGCCATACGGGAAGCAATAGCATGATACAAAGGCATTAAAGCAGCGTATCCAC
ATAGCGTAAAAGGAGCAACATAGTTAAGAATACCAGTCAATCTTTCACAAATTTTGTAATCCAGAGGTTG
ATTATCGATAAGCTTGATATCGAATTCATAACTTCGTATAGCATACATTATACGAAGTTATTCTTTGCAC
CATTCTAAAGAATAACAGTGATAATTTCTGGGTTAAGGCAAATAACTTCGTATAGGATACTTTATACGAA
GTTATGCTAGCCTTACTTGTACAGCTCGTCCATGCCGCCGGTGGAGTGGCGGCCCTCGGCGCGTTCGTAC
TGTTCCACGATGGTGTAGTCCTCGTTGTGGGAGGTGATGTCCAACTTGATGTTGACGTTGTAGGCGCCGG
GCAGCTGCACGGGCTTCTTGGCCTTGTAGGTGGTCTTGACCTCAGCGTCGTAGTGGCCGCCGTCCTTCAG
CTTCAGCCTCTGCTTGATCTCGCCCTTCAGGGCGCCGTCCTCGGGGTACATCCGCTCGGAGGAGGCCTCC
CAGCCCATGGTCTTCTTCTGCATTACGGGGCCGTCGGAGGGGAAGTTGGTGCCGCGCAGCTTCACCTTGT
AGATGAACTCGCCGTCCTGCAGGGAGGAGTCCTGGGTCACGGTCACCACGCCGCCGTCCTCGAAGTTCAT
CACGCGCTCCCACTTGAAGCCCTCGGGGAAGGACAGCTTCAAGTAGTCGGGGATGTCGGCGGGGTGCTTC
ACGTAGGCCTTGGAGCCGTACATGAACTGAGGGGACAGGATGTCCCAGGCGAAGGGCAGGGGGCCACCCT
TGGTCACCTTCAGCTTGGCGGTCTGGGTGCCCTCGTAGGGGCGGCCCTCGCCCTCGCCCTCGATCTCGAA
CTCGTGGCCGTTCACGGAGCCCTCCATGTGCACCTTGAAGCGCATGAACTCCTTGATGATGGCCATGTTA
TCCTCCTCGCCCTTGCTCACCATGGTGGCGACCGGGGGATCCTTCAAGGCCTGCTCGGGTGCGCGCTTGT
GAAAAATGACCGACTGTCTCTGCTGGTACTGCTGCTTGCGCCTCTTTTTTTTGTCACACTGGCACAGCAG
CAGCATCTTGAAAGTGGTTCTGAATGTTTTGTTGCACAGAGCATAGCACACGGGGTTCACGGTGCTGTTG
ATGTAGCACAGCCAGTAGCCCAGATTCCAAAAGGTTTTGGGTATGCAGCTGTCACAAAAGGTGTTCACCA
GAACCATGATGTTGTATGGGGTCCAAGTGATGATGAAGGCAAGCAAGATCGCACTGAGGGTCTGGGCCGC
TTTCTTCTCCTTGACCAGGGACATCCTTTTCCGCTTAGTGATCTGACTTCTGGTCTTCAGAGCAAACCTC
TTGGCCAGAGTGGCTTCCTTGAAGGACAGAGGTAGAGTGGCCGTGCTCTTACCCACTGAGGAGTTGACGT
CAGAAGTCTTAGCTGTGTCCACGGCTGACTCTAGCTGGATGGGAAGCTTGGAGAAGCTTTTTGGAAAACT
GCCTCCATCGTCCACGCTCTTCTGGGCCTGCAGCTTGTCGGCTTTCCTCTCCAAGTCCACCATCCCCAGC
TCCTCCTCAGGCACCTGCAGGTTGTCCGATGAGGGTAACTTGGTGGAGTTGAGGATGGTGCTGTGACCCG
GAAGCTTGAGCACGATGGAGTAGATGGCTCTCGTCTCGGAGCCAATGTCCTCCTCGTCGGAGGAGGCGGA
GTTCTCCAGGGAGGCAGCAGCATCATTGTTGTTCCAACTGTCACTGCTGCTGTGGTCTTGGTCCATCTGC
TCGGAGCTGGGTTTCCAGCTCTTGGTTGTGAACCAGAAGTGGCAGCGGCCATACTTCCTCCTGTTGGAGC
GTTTCATGCTTTGCTGTTGAAGTTCGTAACTGCTGCAGCTTCGAGAACTGCCCGTGGGGTGGACAAAGTT
TTCTGTCTCTGCCTCTGTCCCAGAGGCTTGCAGGCCAGCAAGCTCTTTGGTACGCTTTTCAGTTTCCTTA
TAGATCCTCCAGTATAAAATAGTCATAATGGTGACAGGCATATAAAAACCAGCGATGGCTGTGCCAAAAG
TAATGGTGGGCTCACTGAGGAACTGAATGAAGCACTCTCCCGGAGGCACAGTTCTCTTTCCAACAAAGTA
TTGCCAGAACAAGATGGCAGGAGCCCAAAGGACAAAGGAGATGACCCAAGCCAGACCGATCATCACACCG
GCTCTCTTTGTTGTTCGTTTGGCTCGGTACGTGAGCGGCCTCGTGATGGAAAAGTATCTGTCAAAGCTGA
TGACCAGAAGATTCATAACAGAGGCATTGCTGGCTACGCAGTCAATGGCAAGCCAGAGGTCACAGGCCAA
GTTCCCTAAGGCCCATCGATTCATGATGATGTAGGTCGTAAACAGATTCATTGAAATGACCCCGATAATC
AGATCGGCACAGGCCAGGCTTAAGAGGAAGTAGTTGTTGACCGTCTTCAGCTGCTTGTTGACCTTAAATG
ACACAATTACCAGGATGTTGCCGATGATGGTCACCAAGGCCAGGATGCCCGTTAAGAAAGCGATGAAGAC
CACTTGCCAGACGGTATGACCTCCCAGAGGGTCATCGGTGGTACCGTCTGGAGAGGAGAAATTGCCAGCT
GCTCGAGAAACATTGTAGCTGCCGAAATGAGTGACGGTTCCCGGGGGCAGCCCTGCATCGGAGGGGCTGT
GTATCCAGGAGGAGCTGATGTTTGGAAACAAAGGCGAGGTTGTACTGTTATTGTGCAAGGTCATGGTGGC
GCGCCATAACTTCGTATAATGTATGCTATACGAAGTTATTAAGAGGTTTCATATTGCTAATAGCAGCTAC
AATCCAGCTACCATTCTGCATAACTTCGTATAAAGTATCCTATACGAAGTTATTCCGGAGTCGACCCCCG
GGTACCGAGCTCGAATTCTCCAGGCGATCTGACGGTTCACTAAACGAGCTCTGCTTATATAGGCCTCCCA
CCGTACACGCCTACCTCGACATACGTTCTCTATCACTGATAGGGAGTAAACTCGACATACGTTCTCTATC
ACTGATAGGGATAAACTCGACATACGTTCTCTATCACTGATAGGGAGTAAACTCGACATACGTTCTCTAT
CACTGATAGGGAGTAAACTCGACATACGTTCTCTATCACTGATAGGGAGTAAACTCGACATCGTTCTCTA
TCACTGATAGGGAGTAAACTCGACATACGTTCTCTATCACTGATAGGGAGTAAACGCGTGCGGCCGCAGG
AACCCCTAGTGATGGAGTTGGCCACTCCCTCTCTGCGCGCTCGCTCGCTCACTGAGGCCGGGCGACCAAA
GGTCGCCCGACGCCCGGGCGGCCTCAGTGAGCGAGCGAGCGCGCAGCTGCCTGCAGGACATGTGAGCAAA
AGGCCAGCAAAAGGCCAGGAACCGTAAAAAGGCCGCGTTGCTGGCGTTTTTCCATAGGCTCCGCCCCCCT
GACGAGCATCACAAAAATCGACGCTCAAGTCAGAGGTGGCGAAACCCGACAGGACTATAAAGATACCAGG
CGTTTCCCCCTGGAAGCTCCCTCGTGCGCTCTCCTGTTCCGACCCTGCCGCTTACCGGATACCTGTCCGC
CTTTCTCCCTTCGGGAAGCGTGGCGCTTTCTCATAGCTCACGCTGTAGGTATCTCAGTTCGGTGTAGGTC
GTTCGCTCCAAGCTGGGCTGTGTGCACGAACCCCCCGTTCAGCCCGACCGCTGCGCCTTATCCGGTAACT
ATCGTCTTGAGTCCAACCCGGTAAGACACGACTTATCGCCACTGGCAGCAGCCACTGGTAACAGGATTAG
CAGAGCGAGGTATGTAGGCGGTGCTACAGAGTTCTTGAAGTGGTGGCCTAACTACGGCTACACTAGAAGA
ACAGTATTTGGTATCTGCGCTCTGCTGAAGCCAGTTACCTTCGGAAAAAGAGTTGGTAGCTCTTGATCCG
GCAAACAAACCACCGCTGGTAGCGGTGGTTTTTTTGTTTGCAAGCAGCAGATTACGCGCAGAAAAAAAGG
ATCTCAAGAAGATCCTTTGATCTTTTCTACGGGGTCTGACGCTCAGTGGAACGAAAACTCACGTTAAGGG
ATTTTGGTCATGAGATTATCAAAAAGGATCTTCACCTAGATCCTTTTAAATTAAAAATGAAGTTTTAAAT
CAATCTAAAGTATATATGAGTAAACTTGGTCTGACAGTTACCAATGCTTAATCAGTGAGGCACCTATCTC
AGCGATCTGTCTATTTCGTTCATCCATAGTTGCCTGACTCCCCGTCGTGTAGATAACTACGATACGGGAG
GGCTTACCATCTGGCCCCAGTGCTGCAATGATACCGCGAGACCCACGCTCACCGGCTCCAGATTTATCAG
CAATAAACCAGCCAGCCGGAAGGGCCGAGCGCAGAAGTGGTCCTGCAACTTTATCCGCCTCCATCCAGTC
TATTAATTGTTGCCGGGAAGCTAGAGTAAGTAGTTCGCCAGTTAATAGTTTGCGCAACGTTGTTGCCATT
GCTACAGGCATCGTGGTGTCACGCTCGTCGTTTGGTATGGCTTCATTCAGCTCCGGTTCCCAACGATCAA
GGCGAGTTACATGATCCCCCATGTTGTGCAAAAAAGCGGTTAGCTCCTTCGGTCCTCCGATCGTTGTCAG
AAGTAAGTTGGCCGCAGTGTTATCACTCATGGTTATGGCAGCACTGCATAATTCTCTTACTGTCATGCCA
TCCGTAAGATGCTTTTCTGTGACTGGTGAGTACTCAACCAAGTCATTCTGAGAATAGTGTATGCGGCGAC
CGAGTTGCTCTTGCCCGGCGTCAATACGGGATAATACCGCGCCACATAGCAGAACTTTAAAAGTGCTCAT
CATTGGAAAACGTTCTTCGGGGCGAAAACTCTCAAGGATCTTACCGCTGTTGAGATCCAGTTCGATGTAA
CCCACTCGTGCACCCAACTGATCTTCAGCATCTTTTACTTTCACCAGCGTTTCTGGGTGAGCAAAAACAG
GAAGGCAAAATGCCGCAAAAAAGGGAATAAGGGCGACACGGAAATGTTGAATACTCATACTCTTCCTTTT
TCAATATTATTGAAGCATTTATCAGGGTTATTGTCTCATGAGCGGATACATATTTGAATGTATTTAGAAA
AATAAACAAATAGGGGTTCCGCGCACATTTCCCCGAAAAGTGCCACCTGACGTCTAAGAAACCATTATTA
TCATGACATTAACCTATAAAAATAGGCGTATCACGAGGCCCTTTCGT
Features (pLannotate 1.2.2; 23 found; start..end, strand, type, name):
      1..36      +  CDS            rop (fragment): Rop protein, which maintains plasmids at low copy number; rop
    138..187     +  misc_feature   bom (fragment): basis of mobility region from pBR322
    188..643     -  rep_origin     f1 ori (sequence partly withheld): f1 bacteriophage origin of replication; arrow indicates direction of (+) strand synthesis
    662..713     +  misc_feature   bom (fragment): basis of mobility region from pBR322
    718..858     -  repeat_region  AAV2 ITR: inverted terminal repeat of adeno-associated virus serotype 2 inverted
    898..1374    -  polyA_signal   hGH poly(A) signal: human growth hormone polyadenylation signal
   1406..1994    -  misc_feature   WPRE: woodchuck hepatitis virus posttranscriptional regulatory element
   1994..2018    -  misc_feature   MCS (fragment): pBluescript multiple cloning site
   2019..2052    +  protein_bind   loxP: Cre-mediated recombination occurs in the 8-bp core sequence (GCATACAT). Cre recombinase
   2053..2102    +  intron         β-globin intron (fragment): internally truncated intron from human β-globin
   2103..2136    +  protein_bind   lox2272: Cre-mediated recombination occurs in the 8-bp core sequence (GGATACTT). lox2272 sites are compatible with each other, but incompatible with loxP or loxN sites (Lee and Saito, 1988). Cre recombinase
   2147..2854    -  CDS            mCherry: mCherry is a basic (constitutively fluorescent) red fluorescent protein published in 2004, derived from Discosoma sp.. It is reported to be a very rapidly-maturing monomer with low acid sensitivity.
   2876..4645    -  CDS            CHRM3: ACM3_HUMAN - Experimental evidence at protein level: Swiss-Prot protein existence level 1. The muscarinic acetylcholine receptor mediates various cellular responses, including inhibition of adenylate cyclase, breakdown of phosphoinositides and modulation of potassium channels through the action of G proteins. Primary transducing effect is Pi turnover. From Homo sapiens (Human).
   4657..4690    -  protein_bind   loxP: Cre-mediated recombination occurs in the 8-bp core sequence (GCATACAT). Cre recombinase
   4691..4740    +  intron         β-globin intron (fragment): internally truncated intron from human β-globin
   4741..4774    -  protein_bind   lox2272: Cre-mediated recombination occurs in the 8-bp core sequence (GGATACTT). lox2272 sites are compatible with each other, but incompatible with loxP or loxN sites (Lee and Saito, 1988). Cre recombinase
   4787..4809    -  misc_feature   MCS (fragment): pUC18/19 multiple cloning site
   4814..5126    -  promoter       tight TRE promoter: Tet-responsive promoter PTight, consisting of seven tet operator sequences followed by the minimal CMV promoter
   5174..5201    -  repeat_region  AAV2 ITR (fragment): inverted terminal repeat of adeno-associated virus serotype 2 inverted
   5230..5257    -  repeat_region  AAV2 ITR (fragment): inverted terminal repeat of adeno-associated virus serotype 2 inverted
   5330..5918    -  rep_origin     ori: high-copy-number ColE1/pMB1/pBR322/pUC origin of replication
   6089..6949    -  CDS            AmpR: β-lactamase; bla; confers resistance to ampicillin, carbenicillin, and related antibiotics
   6950..7054    -  promoter       AmpR promoter: bla
