[The description below was written by a language model from this plasmid's Addgene catalogue record and pLannotate feature annotations shown in this document.]
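Description:
pAAV-PTRE-tight-hM3Dq-mCherry is an adeno-associated virus transfer plasmid of about 7.1 kb, built on a pUC-type backbone for mammalian expression. In bacteria it is maintained at high copy by a ColE1/pUC origin and selected with ampicillin through the β-lactamase gene and its own promoter. An f1 phage origin and small remnants of pBR322 sequences (rop and bom fragments) are also annotated. The expression cassette is flanked by AAV2 inverted terminal repeats, which allow it to be packaged into recombinant AAV particles. One ITR is annotated in full, while the other is detected only as short fragments in the sequencing result.

The payload is driven by the tight TRE promoter (PTight), which consists of seven tet operator repeats upstream of a minimal CMV promoter. Transcription therefore depends on a tetracycline-controlled transactivator supplied separately, and it can be regulated with doxycycline. Downstream lies the hM3Dq DREADD, an engineered derivative of the human M3 muscarinic receptor (annotated as CHRM3) that couples to Gq signalling and responds to a designer ligand. It is followed by mCherry, forming the hM3Dq-mCherry product that lets expressing cells be seen. A WPRE and the human growth hormone polyadenylation signal follow to enhance transcript stability and processing.

The reading frame was taken from a Cre-dependent DIO vector, so loxP and lox2272 pairs still flank it. According to the depositor it was cloned in the sense orientation relative to the promoter, which matches the feature table, so expression does not require Cre. The stated use is TetTagging, in which activity-dependent transactivator expression labels neuronal ensembles with the DREADD so they can later be reactivated chemogenetically.
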