Addgene plasmid #66795: pAAV-PTRE-tight-hM3Dq-mCherry
Purpose: Expresses the DREADD receptor hM3Dq-mCherry under the control of tet-inducible promoter for use in TetTaging
Depositing lab: William Wisden. Depositing organization: Imperial College London. Publication: Neuronal ensembles sufficient for recovery sleep and the sedative actions of alpha2 adrenergic agonists. Zhang Z, Ferretti V, Guntan I, Moro A, Steinberg EA, Ye Z, Zecharia AY, Yu X, Vyssotski AL, Brickley SG, Yustos R, Pillidge ZE, Harding EC, Wisden W, Franks NP. Nat Neurosci. 2015 Apr;18(4):553-61. doi: 10.1038/nn.3957. Epub 2015 Feb 23. PubMed 25706476.
Backbone
  Vector backbone: pUC
  Backbone size w/o insert (bp): 3000
  Total vector size (bp): 7159
  Vector type: Mammalian Expression, AAV
Growth in bacteria
  Bacterial resistance: Ampicillin, 100 μg/mL
  Growth temperature: 37°C
  Growth strain: NEB Stable
  Copy number: High Copy
Gene/Insert
  Gene/Insert name: pTIGHT promoter-hM3Dq-mCherry
  Species: Synthetic
  Insert size (bp): 4400
  Promoter: pTIGHT TRE
  Cloning method: Restriction Enzyme; 5′ cloning site MluI (unknown if destroyed); 3′ cloning site NheI (unknown if destroyed)
  Sequencing primers: 5′ Tggaaagagaactgtgcctc; 3′ Cagttcatgtacggctccaag
Resource information
  A portion of this plasmid was derived from a plasmid made by: Brian Roth provided the hM3Dq-mCherry gene
Terms and licenses: Academic/Nonprofit Terms; Industry Terms: Not Available to Industry
Depositor comments: hM3Dq-mCherry reading frame was obtained from pAAV-hSyn-DIO-hM3D(Gq)-mCherry (Addgene plasmid #44361) and cloned in the sense orientation between the lox sites. Please see the associated publication for additional cloning details.
How to cite: pAAV-PTRE-tight-hM3Dq-mCherry was a gift from William Wisden (Addgene plasmid # 66795 ; http://n2t.net/addgene:66795 ; RRID:Addgene_66795)
