>Addgene plasmid #66795 | pAAV-PTRE-tight-hM3Dq-mCherry | addgene partial sequence | sequence record 119693 | mCherry-R 5'-TTGGTCACCTTCAGCTTGG-3'
CTCGCCCTCGCCCTCGATCTCGAACTCGTGGCCGTTCACGGAGCCCTCCATGTGCACCTTTGAAGCGCAT
GAACTCCTTGATGATGGCCATGTTATCCTCCTCGCCCTTGCTCACCATGGTGGCGACCGGGGGATCCTTC
AAGGCCTGCTCGGGTGCGCGCTTGTGAAAAATGACCGACTGTCTCTGCTGGTACTGCTGCTTGCGCCTCT
TTTTTTTGTCACACTGGCACAGCAGCAGCATCTTGAAAGTGGTTCTGAATGTTTTGTTGCACAGAGCATA
GCACACGGGGTTCACGGTGCTGTTGATGTAGCACAGCCAGTAGCCCAGATTCCAAAAGGTTTTGGGTATG
CAGCTGTCACAAAAGGTGTTCACCAGAACCATGATGTTGTATGGGGTCCAAGTGATGATGAAGGCAAGCA
AGATCGCACTGAGGGTCTGGGCCGCTTTCTTCTCCTTGACCAGGGACATCCTTTTCCGCTTAGTGATCTG
ACTTCTGGTCTTCAGAGCAAACCTCTTGGCCAGAGTGGCTTCCTTGAAGGACAGAGGTAGAGTGGCCGTG
CTCTTACCCACTGAGGAGTTGACGTCAGAAGTCTTAGCTGTGTCCACGGCTGACTCTAGCTGGATGGGAA
GCTTGGAGAAGCTTTTTGGAAAACTGCCTCCATCGTCCACGCTCTTCTGGGCCTGCAGCTTGTCGGCTTT
CCTCTCCAAGTCCACCATCCCCAGCTCCTCCTCAGGCACCTGCAGGTTGTCCGATGAGGGTAACTTGGTG
GAGTTGAGGATGGTGCTGTGACCCGGAAGCTTGAGCACGATGGAGTAGATGGCTCTCGTCTCGGAGCCAA
TGTCCTCCTCGTCGGAGGAGGCGGAGTTCTCCAGGGAGGCAGCAGC
