>Addgene plasmid #66795 | pAAV-PTRE-tight-hM3Dq-mCherry | addgene partial sequence | sequence record 131386 | WPRE-R 5'-CATAGCGTAAAAGGAGCAACA-3'
ATCCAGAGGTTGATTATCGATAAGCTTGATATCGAATTCATAACTTCGTATAGCATACATTATACGAAGT
TATTCTTTGCACCATTCTAAAGAATAACAGTGATAATTTCTGGGTTAAGGCAAATAACTTCGTATAGGAT
ACTTTATACGAAGTTATGCTAGCCTTACTTGTACAGCTCGTCCATGCCGCCGGTGGAGTGGCGGCCCTCG
GCGCGTTCGTACTGTTCCACGATGGTGTAGTCCTCGTTGTGGGAGGTGATGTCCAACTTGATGTTGACGT
TGTAGGCGCCGGGCAGCTGCACGGGCTTCTTGGCCTTGTAGGTGGTCTTGACCTCAGCGTCGTAGTGGCC
GCCGTCCTTCAGCTTCAGCCTCTGCTTGATCTCGCCCTTCAGGGCGCCGTCCTCGGGGTACATCCGCTCG
GAGGAGGCCTCCCAGCCCATGGTCTTCTTCTGCATTACGGGGCCGTCGGAGGGGAAGTTGGTGCCGCGCA
GCTTCACCTTGTAGATGAACTCGCCGTCCTGCAGGGAGGAGTCCTGGGTCACGGTCACCACGCCGCCGTC
CTCGAAGTTCATCACGCGCTCCCACTTGAAGCCCTCGG
